Addgene plasmid #166136: pDONR221-mRuby3
Purpose: Gateway entry vector for mRuby3
Depositing lab: Daniel Jarosz. Depositing organization: Stanford University. Publication: Identification of protein aggregates in the aging vertebrate brain with prion-like and phase-separation properties. Harel I, Chen YR, Ziv I, Singh PP, Heinzer D, Navarro Negredo P, Goshtchevsky U, Wang W, Astre G, Moses E, McKay A, Machado BE, Hebestreit K, Yin S, Sanchez Alvarado A, Jarosz DF, Brunet A. Cell Rep. 2024 Jun 25;43(6):112787. doi: 10.1016/j.celrep.2023.112787. Epub 2024 May 28. PubMed 38810650.
Backbone
  Vector backbone: pDONR221
  Vector type: Gateway Entry Vector
Growth in bacteria
  Bacterial resistance: Kanamycin, 50 μg/mL
  Growth temperature: 37°C
  Growth strain: DH5alpha
  Copy number: High Copy
Gene/Insert
  Gene/Insert name: mRuby3
  Species: Synthetic
  Cloning method: Gateway Cloning
Terms and licenses: Academic/Nonprofit Terms; Industry Terms: Not Available to Industry
Depositor comments: Please visit https://doi.org/10.1101/2022.02.26.482115 for bioRxiv preprint. Also see Chen and Harel et al. 2024 (https://doi.org/10.1016/j.devcel.2024.04.014)
How to cite: pDONR221-mRuby3 was a gift from Daniel Jarosz (Addgene plasmid # 166136 ; http://n2t.net/addgene:166136 ; RRID:Addgene_166136)
