[The description below was written by a language model from this plasmid's Addgene catalogue record and pLannotate feature annotations shown in this document.]
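Description:
pDONR221-mRuby3 is a Gateway entry clone built on the pDONR221 backbone, a small (about 3.3 kb) bacterial plasmid that stores the coding sequence of the red fluorescent protein mRuby3 in a form ready for recombinational transfer. It is propagated in E. coli at high copy number from a ColE1/pUC-type origin of replication and is selected with kanamycin through an aminoglycoside phosphotransferase (KanR) gene.

The payload is the mRuby3 open reading frame, a synthetic, constitutively fluorescent monomeric red protein derived from an Entacmaea quadricolor protein. It is flanked by attL1 upstream and attL2 downstream. These sites are what remain after a BP reaction into the donor vector, and they direct an LR Clonase reaction with any attR-containing destination vector, moving mRuby3 in a defined orientation and reading frame into an expression context. The entry clone carries no promoter positioned to express mRuby3. The only annotated promoter is a T7 promoter lying beyond attL2 and facing back toward the insert, a standard backbone element. Expression, along with any fusion partner, host specificity and regulatory control, therefore depends on the destination vector chosen. rrnB T1 and T2 transcription terminators sit upstream of the cassette and insulate it from read-through transcription originating elsewhere in the plasmid. The short lacZα and lacI fragments picked up by the annotation appear to be backbone remnants rather than functional genes.

The record describes the plasmid's purpose simply as a Gateway entry vector for mRuby3. It does not state whether the ORF retains a stop codon, which would determine its suitability for N- versus C-terminal fusions. The associated publication concerns protein aggregation in the aging vertebrate brain.
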