Features (pLannotate 1.2.2; 10 found; start..end, strand, type, name):
    100..143     +  terminator     rrnB T1 terminator: Escherichia coli rrnB; transcription terminator T1 from the E. coli rrnB gene
    190..226     -  CDS            lacZα (fragment): LacZα fragment of β-galactosidase; lacZ fragment
    242..341     +  protein_bind   attL1: mutant version of attL; recombination site for the Gateway® LR reaction LR Clonase™
    359..1069    +  CDS            mRuby3: mRuby3 is a basic (constitutively fluorescent) red fluorescent protein published in 2016, derived from Entacmaea quadricolor. It has low acid sensitivity.
   1074..1173    -  protein_bind   attL2: mutant version of attL; recombination site for the Gateway® LR reaction LR Clonase™
   1191..1209    -  promoter       T7 promoter: promoter for bacteriophage T7 RNA polymerase
   1343..2152    +  CDS            KanR: aminoglycoside phosphotransferase; aph(3')-Ia; confers resistance to kanamycin in bacteria or G418 (Geneticin®) in eukaryotes
   2299..2887    +  rep_origin     ori: high-copy-number ColE1/pMB1/pBR322/pUC origin of replication
   3070..3162    +  CDS            lacI (fragment): lac repressor; lacI; The lac repressor binds to the lac operator to inhibit transcription in E. coli. This inhibition can be relieved by adding lactose or isopropyl-β-D-thiogalactopyranoside (IPTG).
   3217..3244    -  terminator     rrnB T2 terminator: transcription terminator T2 from the E. coli rrnB gene
>Addgene plasmid #166136 | pDONR221-mRuby3 | addgene full sequence | sequence record 328876 | Addgene NGS Result
CGTCCTGCCCGCCACCCTCCGGGCCGTTGCTTCACAACGTTCAAATCCGCTCCCGGCGGATTTGTCCTAC
TCAGGAGAGCGTTCACCGACAAACAACAGATAAAACGAAAGGCCCAGTCTTCCGACTGAGCCTTTCGTTT
TATTTGATGCCTGGCAGTTCCCTACTCTCGCGTTAACGCTAGCATGGATGTTTTCCCAGTCACGACGTTG
TAAAACGACGGCCAGTCTTAAGCTCGGGCCCCAAATAATGATTTTATTTTGACTGATAGTGACCTGTTCG
TTGCAACAAATTGATGAGCAATGCTTTTTTATAATGCCAACTTTGTACAAAAAAGCAGGCTTCGAAGGAG
ATAACAAAATGGTGTCTAAGGGCGAAGAGCTGATCAAGGAAAATATGCGTATGAAGGTGGTCATGGAAGG
TTCGGTCAACGGCCACCAATTCAAATGCACAGGTGAAGGAGAAGGCAGACCGTACGAGGGAGTGCAAACC
ATGAGGATCAAAGTCATCGAGGGAGGACCCCTGCCATTTGCCTTTGACATTCTTGCCACGTCGTTCATGT
ATGGCAGCCGTACCTTTATCAAGTACCCGGCCGACATCCCTGATTTCTTTAAACAGTCCTTTCCTGAGGG
TTTTACTTGGGAAAGAGTTACGAGATACGAAGATGGTGGAGTCGTCACCGTCACGCAGGACACCAGCCTT
GAGGATGGCGAGCTCGTCTACAACGTCAAGGTCAGAGGGGTAAACTTTCCCTCCAATGGTCCCGTGATGC
AGAAGAAGACCAAGGGTTGGGAGCCTAATACAGAGATGATGTATCCAGCAGATGGTGGTCTGAGAGGATA
CACTGACATCGCACTGAAAGTTGATGGTGGTGGCCATCTGCACTGCAACTTCGTGACAACTTACAGGTCA
AAAAAGACCGTCGGGAACATCAAGATGCCCGGTGTCCATGCCGTTGATCACCGCCTGGAAAGGATCGAGG
AGAGTGACAATGAAACCTACGTAGTGCAAAGAGAAGTGGCAGTTGCCAAATACAGCAACCTTGGTGGTGG
CATGGACGAGCTGTACAAGTAAGACCCAGCTTTCTTGTACAAAGTTGGCATTATAAGAAAGCATTGCTTA
TCAATTTGTTGCAACGAACAGGTCACTATCAGTCAAAATAAAATCATTATTTGCCATCCAGCTGATATCC
CCTATAGTGAGTCGTATTACATGGTCATAGCTGTTTCCTGGCAGCTCTGGCCCGTGTCTCAAAATCTCTG
ATGTTACATTGCACAAGATAAAAATATATCATCATGAACAATAAAACTGTCTGCTTACATAAACAGTAAT
ACAAGGGGTGTTATGAGCCATATTCAACGGGAAACGTCGAGGCCGCGATTAAATTCCAACATGGATGCTG
ATTTATATGGGTATAAATGGGCTCGCGATAATGTCGGGCAATCAGGTGCGACAATCTATCGCTTGTATGG
GAAGCCCGATGCGCCAGAGTTGTTTCTGAAACATGGCAAAGGTAGCGTTGCCAATGATGTTACAGATGAG
ATGGTCAGACTAAACTGGCTGACGGAATTTATGCCTCTTCCGACCATCAAGCATTTTATCCGTACTCCTG
ATGATGCATGGTTACTCACCACTGCGATCCCCGGAAAAACAGCATTCCAGGTATTAGAAGAATATCCTGA
TTCAGGTGAAAATATTGTTGATGCGCTGGCAGTGTTCCTGCGCCGGTTGCATTCGATTCCTGTTTGTAAT
TGTCCTTTTAACAGCGATCGCGTATTTCGTCTCGCTCAGGCGCAATCACGAATGAATAACGGTTTGGTTG
ATGCGAGTGATTTTGATGACGAGCGTAATGGCTGGCCTGTTGAACAAGTCTGGAAAGAAATGCATAAACT
TTTGCCATTCTCACCGGATTCAGTCGTCACTCATGGTGATTTCTCACTTGATAACCTTATTTTTGACGAG
GGGAAATTAATAGGTTGTATTGATGTTGGACGAGTCGGAATCGCAGACCGATACCAGGATCTTGCCATCC
TATGGAACTGCCTCGGTGAGTTTTCTCCTTCATTACAGAAACGGCTTTTTCAAAAATATGGTATTGATAA
TCCTGATATGAATAAATTGCAGTTTCATTTGATGCTCGATGAGTTTTTCTAATCAGAATTGGTTAATTGG
TTGTAACACTGGCAGAGCATTACGCTGACTTGACGGGACGGCGCAAGCTCATGACCAAAATCCCTTAACG
TGAGTTACGCGTCGTTCCACTGAGCGTCAGACCCCGTAGAAAAGATCAAAGGATCTTCTTGAGATCCTTT
TTTTCTGCGCGTAATCTGCTGCTTGCAAACAAAAAAACCACCGCTACCAGCGGTGGTTTGTTTGCCGGAT
CAAGAGCTACCAACTCTTTTTCCGAAGGTAACTGGCTTCAGCAGAGCGCAGATACCAAATACTGTTCTTC
TAGTGTAGCCGTAGTTAGGCCACCACTTCAAGAACTCTGTAGCACCGCCTACATACCTCGCTCTGCTAAT
CCTGTTACCAGTGGCTGCTGCCAGTGGCGATAAGTCGTGTCTTACCGGGTTGGACTCAAGACGATAGTTA
CCGGATAAGGCGCAGCGGTCGGGCTGAACGGGGGGTTCGTGCACACAGCCCAGCTTGGAGCGAACGACCT
ACACCGAACTGAGATACCTACAGCGTGAGCTATGAGAAAGCGCCACGCTTCCCGAAGGGAGAAAGGCGGA
CAGGTATCCGGTAAGCGGCAGGGTCGGAACAGGAGAGCGCACGAGGGAGCTTCCAGGGGGAAACGCCTGG
TATCTTTATAGTCCTGTCGGGTTTCGCCACCTCTGACTTGAGCGTCGATTTTTGTGATGCTCGTCAGGGG
GGCGGAGCCTATGGAAAAACGCCAGCAACGCGGCCTTTTTACGGTTCCTGGCCTTTTGCTGGCCTTTTGC
TCACATGTTCTTTCCTGCGTTATCCCCTGATTCTGTGGATAACCGTATTACCGCCTTTGAGTGAGCTGAT
ACCGCTCGCCGCAGCCGAACGACCGAGCGCAGCGAGTCAGTGAGCGAGGAAGCGGAAGAGCGCCCAATAC
GCAAACCGCCTCTCCCCGCGCGTTGGCCGATTCATTAATGCAGCTGGCACGACAGGTTTCCCGACTGGAA
AGCGGGCAGTGAGCGCAACGCAATTAATACGCGTACCGCTAGCCAGGAAGAGTTTGTAGAAACGCAAAAA
GGCCATCCGTCAGGATGGCCTTCTGCTTAGTTTGATGCCTGGCAGTTTATGGCGGG
