>Addgene plasmid #166136 | pDONR221-mRuby3 | depositor partial sequence | sequence record 322685 | mRuby3 insert
ATGGTGTCTAAGGGCGAAGAGCTGATCAAGGAAAATATGCGTATGAAGGTGGTCATGGAAGGTTCGGTCA
ACGGCCACCAATTCAAATGCACAGGTGAAGGAGAAGGCAGACCGTACGAGGGAGTGCAAACCATGAGGAT
CAAAGTCATCGAGGGAGGACCCCTGCCATTTGCCTTTGACATTCTTGCCACGTCGTTCATGTATGGCAGC
CGTACCTTTATCAAGTACCCGGCCGACATCCCTGATTTCTTTAAACAGTCCTTTCCTGAGGGTTTTACTT
GGGAAAGAGTTACGAGATACGAAGATGGTGGAGTCGTCACCGTCACGCAGGACACCAGCCTTGAGGATGG
CGAGCTCGTCTACAACGTCAAGGTCAGAGGGGTAAACTTTCCCTCCAATGGTCCCGTGATGCAGAAGAAG
ACCAAGGGTTGGGAGCCTAATACAGAGATGATGTATCCAGCAGATGGTGGTCTGAGAGGATACACTGACA
TCGCACTGAAAGTTGATGGTGGTGGCCATCTGCACTGCAACTTCGTGACAACTTACAGGTCAAAAAAGAC
CGTCGGGAACATCAAGATGCCCGGTGTCCATGCCGTTGATCACCGCCTGGAAAGGATCGAGGAGAGTGAC
AATGAAACCTACGTAGTGCAAAGAGAAGTGGCAGTTGCCAAATACAGCAACCTTGGTGGTGGCATGGACG
AGCTGTACAAGTAA
